>Addgene plasmid #98971 | pUC CBA-SpCas9.EF1a-BFP.sgLMNA | depositor full sequence | sequence record 200185 | pUC CBA-SpCas9.EF1a-BFP.sgLMNA sequence 9543 bps
TTGAGATCCTTTTTTTCTGCGCGTAATCTGCTGCTTGCAAACAAAAAAACCACCGCTACCAGCGGTGGTT
TGTTTGCCGGATCAAGAGCTACCAACTCTTTTTCCGAAGGTAACTGGCTTCAGCAGAGCGCAGATACCAA
ATACTGTCCTTCTAGTGTAGCCGTAGTTAGGCCACCACTTCAAGAACTCTGTAGCACCGCCTACATACCT
CGCTCTGCTAATCCTGTTACCAGTGGCTGCTGCCAGTGGCGATAAGTCGTGTCTTACCGGGTTGGACTCA
AGACGATAGTTACCGGATAAGGCGCAGCGGTCGGGCTGAACGGGGGGTTCGTGCACACAGCCCAGCTTGG
AGCGAACGACCTACACCGAACTGAGATACCTACAGCGTGAGCTATGAGAAAGCGCCACGCTTCCCGAAGG
GAGAAAGGCGGACAGGTATCCGGTAAGCGGCAGGGTCGGAACAGGAGAGCGCACGAGGGAGCTTCCAGGG
GGAAACGCCTGGTATCTTTATAGTCCTGTCGGGTTTCGCCACCTCTGACTTGAGCGTCGATTTTTGTGAT
GCTCGTCAGGGGGGCGGAGCCTATGGAAAAACGCCAGCAACGCGGCCTTTTTACGGTTCCTGGCCTTTTG
CTGGCCTTTTGCTCACATGTGAGGGCCTATTTCCCATGATTCCTTCATATTTGCATATACGATACAAGGC
TGTTAGAGAGATAATTGGAATTAATTTGACTGTAAACACAAAGATATTAGTACAAAATACGTGACGTAGA
AAGTAATAATTTCTTGGGTAGTTTGCAGTTTTAAAATTATGTTTTAAAATGGACTATCATATGCTTACCG
TAACTTGAAAGTATTTCGATTTCTTGGCTTTATATATCTTGTGGAAAGGACGAAACACCGGTTGGCAGCG
CTGCCCGCGGTTTTAGAGCTAGAAATAGCAAGTTAAAATAAGGCTAGTCCGTTATCAACTTGAAAAAGTG
GCACCGAGTCGGTGCTTTTTTGTTTTAGAGCTAGAAATAGCAAGTTAAAATAAGGCTAGTCCGTTTTTAG
CGCGTGCGCCAATTCTGCAGACATGAATCAACCTCTGGATTGGGCAGAGCGCACATCGCCCACAGTCCCC
GAGAAGTTGGGGGGAGGGGTCGGCAATTGAACCGGTGCCTAGAGAAGGTGGCGCGGGGTAAACTGGGAAA
GTGATGTCGTGTACTGGCTCCGCCTTTTTCCCGAGGGTGGGGGAGAACCGTATATAAGTGCAGTAGTCGC
CGTGAACGTTCTTTTTCGCAACGGGTTTGCCGCCAGAACACAGCTCTGGCTAACTAGAGAACCCACTGTA
GTGAACCGTCAGATCGCCTGGAGACGCCATCCACGATGTCCGAGCTGATTAAGGAGAACATGCACATGAA
GCTGTACATGGAGGGCACCGTGGACAACCATCACTTCAAGTGCACATCCGAGGGCGAAGGCAAGCCCTAC
GAGGGCACCCAGACCATGAGAATCAAGGTGGTCGAGGGCGGCCCTCTCCCCTTCGCCTTCGACATCCTGG
CTACTAGCTTCCTCTACGGCAGCAAGACCTTCATCAACCACACCCAGGGCATCCCCGACTTCTTCAAGCA
GTCCTTCCCTGAGGGCTTCACATGGGAGAGAGTCACCACATACGAAGACGGGGGCGTGCTGACCGCTACC
CAGGACACCAGCCTCCAGGACGGCTGCCTCATCTACAACGTCAAGATCAGAGGGGTGAACTTCACATCCA
ACGGCCCTGTGATGCAGAAGAAAACACTCGGCTGGGAGGCCTTCACCGAGACGCTGTACCCCGCTGACGG
CGGCCTGGAAGGCAGAAACGACATGGCCCTGAAGCTCGTGGGCGGGAGCCATCTGATCGCAAACATCAAG
ACCACATATAGATCCAAGAAACCCGCTAAGAACCTCAAGATGCCTGGCGTCTACTATGTGGACTACAGAC
TGGAAAGAATCAAGGAGGCCAACAACGAGACCTACGTCGAGCAGCACGAGGTGGCAGTGGCCAGATACTG
CGACCTCCCTAGCAAACTGGGGCACAAGCTTAATTGAATCTCATGCTGGAGTTGCCCTGGCTCACAAATA
CCACCCGTTACATAACTTACGGTAAATGGCCCGCCTGGCTGACCGCCCAACGACCCCCGCCCATTGACGT
CAATAGTAACGCCAATAGGGACTTTCCATTGACGTCAATGGGTGGAGTATTTACGGTAAACTGCCCACTT
GGCAGTACATCAAGTGTATCATATGCCAAGTACGCCCCCTATTGACGTCAATGACGGTAAATGGCCCGCC
TGGCATTGTGCCCAGTACATGACCTTATGGGACTTTCCTACTTGGCAGTACATCTACGTATTAGTCATCG
CTATTACCATGGTCGAGGTGAGCCCCACGTTCTGCTTCACTCTCCCCATCTCCCCCCCCTCCCCACCCCC
AATTTTGTATTTATTTATTTTTTAATTATTTTGTGCAGCGATGGGGGCGGGGGGGGGGGGGGGGCGCGCG
CCAGGCGGGGCGGGGCGGGGCGAGGGGCGGGGCGGGGCGAGGCGGAGAGGTGCGGCGGCAGCCAATCAGA
GCGGCGCGCTCCGAAAGTTTCCTTTTATGGCGAGGCGGCGGCGGCGGCGGCCCTATAAAAAGCGAAGCGC
GCGGCGGGCGGGAGTCGCTGCGACGCTGCCTTCGCCCCGTGCCCCGCTCCGCCGCCGCCTCGCGCCGCCC
GCCCCGGCTCTGACTGACCGCGTTACTCCCACAGGTGAGCGGGCGGGACGGCCCTTCTCCTCCGGGCTGT
AATTAGCTGAGCAAGAGGTAAGGGTTTAAGGGATGGTTGGTTGGTGGGGTATTAATGTTTAATTACCTGG
AGCACCTGCCTGAAATCACTTTTTTTCAGGTTGGACCGGGAGTTTGGCAACATATGCCATATGCTGGATG
GACTATAAGGACCACGACGGAGACTACAAGGATCATGATATTGATTACAAAGACGATGACGATAAGATGG
CCCCAAAGAAGAAGCGGAAGGTCGGTATCCACGGAGTCCCAGCAGCCGACAAGAAGTACAGCATCGGCCT
GGACATCGGCACCAACTCTGTGGGCTGGGCCGTGATCACCGACGAGTACAAGGTGCCCAGCAAGAAATTC
AAGGTGCTGGGCAACACCGACCGGCACAGCATCAAGAAGAACCTGATCGGAGCCCTGCTGTTCGACAGCG
GCGAAACAGCCGAGGCCACCCGGCTGAAGAGAACCGCCAGAAGAAGATACACCAGACGGAAGAACCGGAT
CTGCTATCTGCAAGAGATCTTCAGCAACGAGATGGCCAAGGTGGACGACAGCTTCTTCCACAGACTGGAA
GAGTCCTTCCTGGTGGAAGAGGATAAGAAGCACGAGCGGCACCCCATCTTCGGCAACATCGTGGACGAGG
TGGCCTACCACGAGAAGTACCCCACCATCTACCACCTGAGAAAGAAACTGGTGGACAGCACCGACAAGGC
CGACCTGCGGCTGATCTATCTGGCCCTGGCCCACATGATCAAGTTCCGGGGCCACTTCCTGATCGAGGGC
GACCTGAACCCCGACAACAGCGACGTGGACAAGCTGTTCATCCAGCTGGTGCAGACCTACAACCAGCTGT
TCGAGGAAAACCCCATCAACGCCAGCGGCGTGGACGCCAAGGCCATCCTGTCTGCCAGACTGAGCAAGAG
CAGACGGCTGGAAAATCTGATCGCCCAGCTGCCCGGCGAGAAGAAGAATGGCCTGTTCGGAAACCTGATT
GCCCTGAGCCTGGGCCTGACCCCCAACTTCAAGAGCAACTTCGACCTGGCCGAGGATGCCAAACTGCAGC
TGAGCAAGGACACCTACGACGACGACCTGGACAACCTGCTGGCCCAGATCGGCGACCAGTACGCCGACCT
GTTTCTGGCCGCCAAGAACCTGTCCGACGCCATCCTGCTGAGCGACATCCTGAGAGTGAACACCGAGATC
ACCAAGGCCCCCCTGAGCGCCTCTATGATCAAGAGATACGACGAGCACCACCAGGACCTGACCCTGCTGA
AAGCTCTCGTGCGGCAGCAGCTGCCTGAGAAGTACAAAGAGATTTTCTTCGACCAGAGCAAGAACGGCTA
CGCCGGCTACATTGACGGCGGAGCCAGCCAGGAAGAGTTCTACAAGTTCATCAAGCCCATCCTGGAAAAG
ATGGACGGCACCGAGGAACTGCTCGTGAAGCTGAACAGAGAGGACCTGCTGCGGAAGCAGCGGACCTTCG
ACAACGGCAGCATCCCCCACCAGATCCACCTGGGAGAGCTGCACGCCATTCTGCGGCGGCAGGAAGATTT
TTACCCATTCCTGAAGGACAACCGGGAAAAGATCGAGAAGATCCTGACCTTCCGCATCCCCTACTACGTG
GGCCCTCTGGCCAGGGGAAACAGCAGATTCGCCTGGATGACCAGAAAGAGCGAGGAAACCATCACCCCCT
GGAACTTCGAGGAAGTGGTGGACAAGGGCGCTTCCGCCCAGAGCTTCATCGAGCGGATGACCAACTTCGA
TAAGAACCTGCCCAACGAGAAGGTGCTGCCCAAGCACAGCCTGCTGTACGAGTACTTCACCGTGTATAAC
GAGCTGACCAAAGTGAAATACGTGACCGAGGGAATGAGAAAGCCCGCCTTCCTGAGCGGCGAGCAGAAAA
AGGCCATCGTGGACCTGCTGTTCAAGACCAACCGGAAAGTGACCGTGAAGCAGCTGAAAGAGGACTACTT
CAAGAAAATCGAGTGCTTCGACTCCGTGGAAATCTCCGGCGTGGAAGATCGGTTCAACGCCTCCCTGGGC
ACATACCACGATCTGCTGAAAATTATCAAGGACAAGGACTTCCTGGACAATGAGGAAAACGAGGACATTC
TGGAAGATATCGTGCTGACCCTGACACTGTTTGAGGACAGAGAGATGATCGAGGAACGGCTGAAAACCTA
TGCCCACCTGTTCGACGACAAAGTGATGAAGCAGCTGAAGCGGCGGAGATACACCGGCTGGGGCAGGCTG
AGCCGGAAGCTGATCAACGGCATCCGGGACAAGCAGTCCGGCAAGACAATCCTGGATTTCCTGAAGTCCG
ACGGCTTCGCCAACAGAAACTTCATGCAGCTGATCCACGACGACAGCCTGACCTTTAAAGAGGACATCCA
GAAAGCCCAGGTGTCCGGCCAGGGCGATAGCCTGCACGAGCACATTGCCAATCTGGCCGGCAGCCCCGCC
ATTAAGAAGGGCATCCTGCAGACAGTGAAGGTGGTGGACGAGCTCGTGAAAGTGATGGGCCGGCACAAGC
CCGAGAACATCGTGATCGAAATGGCCAGAGAGAACCAGACCACCCAGAAGGGACAGAAGAACAGCCGCGA
GAGAATGAAGCGGATCGAAGAGGGCATCAAAGAGCTGGGCAGCCAGATCCTGAAAGAACACCCCGTGGAA
AACACCCAGCTGCAGAACGAGAAGCTGTACCTGTACTACCTGCAGAATGGGCGGGATATGTACGTGGACC
AGGAACTGGACATCAACCGGCTGTCCGACTACGATGTGGACCATATCGTGCCTCAGAGCTTTCTGAAGGA
CGACTCCATCGACAACAAGGTGCTGACCAGAAGCGACAAGAACCGGGGCAAGAGCGACAACGTGCCCTCC
GAAGAGGTCGTGAAGAAGATGAAGAACTACTGGCGGCAGCTGCTGAACGCCAAGCTGATTACCCAGAGAA
AGTTCGACAATCTGACCAAGGCCGAGAGAGGCGGCCTGAGCGAACTGGATAAGGCCGGCTTCATCAAGAG
ACAGCTGGTGGAAACCCGGCAGATCACAAAGCACGTGGCACAGATCCTGGACTCCCGGATGAACACTAAG
TACGACGAGAATGACAAGCTGATCCGGGAAGTGAAAGTGATCACCCTGAAGTCCAAGCTGGTGTCCGATT
TCCGGAAGGATTTCCAGTTTTACAAAGTGCGCGAGATCAACAACTACCACCACGCCCACGACGCCTACCT
GAACGCCGTCGTGGGAACCGCCCTGATCAAAAAGTACCCTAAGCTGGAAAGCGAGTTCGTGTACGGCGAC
TACAAGGTGTACGACGTGCGGAAGATGATCGCCAAGAGCGAGCAGGAAATCGGCAAGGCTACCGCCAAGT
ACTTCTTCTACAGCAACATCATGAACTTTTTCAAGACCGAGATTACCCTGGCCAACGGCGAGATCCGGAA
GCGGCCTCTGATCGAGACAAACGGCGAAACCGGGGAGATCGTGTGGGATAAGGGCCGGGATTTTGCCACC
GTGCGGAAAGTGCTGAGCATGCCCCAAGTGAATATCGTGAAAAAGACCGAGGTGCAGACAGGCGGCTTCA
GCAAAGAGTCTATCCTGCCCAAGAGGAACAGCGATAAGCTGATCGCCAGAAAGAAGGACTGGGACCCTAA
GAAGTACGGCGGCTTCGACAGCCCCACCGTGGCCTATTCTGTGCTGGTGGTGGCCAAAGTGGAAAAGGGC
AAGTCCAAGAAACTGAAGAGTGTGAAAGAGCTGCTGGGGATCACCATCATGGAAAGAAGCAGCTTCGAGA
AGAATCCCATCGACTTTCTGGAAGCCAAGGGCTACAAAGAAGTGAAAAAGGACCTGATCATCAAGCTGCC
TAAGTACTCCCTGTTCGAGCTGGAAAACGGCCGGAAGAGAATGCTGGCCTCTGCCGGCGAACTGCAGAAG
GGAAACGAACTGGCCCTGCCCTCCAAATATGTGAACTTCCTGTACCTGGCCAGCCACTATGAGAAGCTGA
AGGGCTCCCCCGAGGATAATGAGCAGAAACAGCTGTTTGTGGAACAGCACAAGCACTACCTGGACGAGAT
CATCGAGCAGATCAGCGAGTTCTCCAAGAGAGTGATCCTGGCCGACGCTAATCTGGACAAAGTGCTGTCC
GCCTACAACAAGCACCGGGATAAGCCCATCAGAGAGCAGGCCGAGAATATCATCCACCTGTTTACCCTGA
CCAATCTGGGAGCCCCTGCCGCCTTCAAGTACTTTGACACCACCATCGACCGGAAGAGGTACACCAGCAC
CAAAGAGGTGCTGGACGCCACCCTGATCCACCAGAGCATCACCGGCCTGTACGAGACACGGATCGACCTG
TCTCAGCTGGGAGGCGACAAAAGGCCGGCGGCCACGAAAAAGGCCGGCCAGGCAAAAAAGAAAAAGTAAG
AATTCCTAGAGCTCGCTGATCAGCCTCGACTGTGCCTTCTAGTTGCCAGCCATCTGTTGTTTGCCCCTCC
CCCGTGCCTTCCTTGACCCTGGAAGGTGCCACTCCCACTGTCCTTTCCTAATAAAATGAGGAAATTGCAT
CGCATTGTCTGAGTAGGTGTCATTCTATTCTGGGGGGTGGGGTGGGGCAGGACAGCAAGGGGGAGGATTG
GGAAGAGAATAGCAGGCATGCTGGGGAGCGGCCGCAGGAACCCCTAGTGATGGAGTTGGCCACTCCCTCT
CTGCGCGCTCGCTCGCTCACTGAGGCCGGGCGACCAAAGGTCGCCCGACGCCCGGGCTTTGCCCGGGCGG
CCTCAGTGAGCGAGCGAGCGCGCAGCTGCCTGCAGGGGCGCCTGATGCGGTATTTTCTCCTTACGCATCT
GTGCGGTATTTCACACCGCATA
[142 nt withheld, positions 7653-7794]
C
[141 nt withheld, positions 7796-7936]
CCTTTGACGTTGGAGTCCACGTTCTTT
[37 nt withheld, positions 7964-8000]
ACCCTATCTCGGGCTATTCTTTTGATTTATAAGGGATTTTGCCGATTTCGGCCTATTGGTTAAAAAATGA
GCTGATTTAACAAAAATTTAACGCGAATTTTAACAAAATATTAACGTTTACAATTTTATGGTGCACTCTC
AGTACAATCTGCTCTGATGCCGCATAGTTAAGCCAGCCCCGACACCCGCCAACACCCGCTGACGCGCCCT
GACGGGCTTGTCTGCTCCCGGCATCCGCTTACAGACAAGCTGTGACCGTCTCCGGGAGCTGCATGTGTCA
GAGGTTTTCACCGTCATCACCGAAACGCGCGAGACGAAAGGGCCTCGTGATACGCCTATTTTTATAGGTT
AATGTCATGATAATAATGGTTTCTTAGACGTCAGGTGGCACTTTTCGGGGAAATGTGCGCGGAACCCCTA
TTTGTTTATTTTTCTAAATACATTCAAATATGTATCCGCTCATGAGACAATAACCCTGATAAATGCTTCA
ATAATATTGAAAAAGGAAGAGTATGAGTATTCAACATTTCCGTGTCGCCCTTATTCCCTTTTTTGCGGCA
TTTTGCCTTCCTGTTTTTGCTCACCCAGAAACGCTGGTGAAAGTAAAAGATGCTGAAGATCAGTTGGGTG
CACGAGTGGGTTACATCGAACTGGATCTCAACAGCGGTAAGATCCTTGAGAGTTTTCGCCCCGAAGAACG
TTTTCCAATGATGAGCACTTTTAAAGTTCTGCTATGTGGCGCGGTATTATCCCGTATTGACGCCGGGCAA
GAGCAACTCGGTCGCCGCATACACTATTCTCAGAATGACTTGGTTGAGTACTCACCAGTCACAGAAAAGC
ATCTTACGGATGGCATGACAGTAAGAGAATTATGCAGTGCTGCCATAACCATGAGTGATAACACTGCGGC
CAACTTACTTCTGACAACGATCGGAGGACCGAAGGAGCTAACCGCTTTTTTGCACAACATGGGGGATCAT
GTAACTCGCCTTGATCGTTGGGAACCGGAGCTGAATGAAGCCATACCAAACGACGAGCGTGACACCACGA
TGCCTGTAGCAATGGCAACAACGTTGCGCAAACTATTAACTGGCGAACTACTTACTCTAGCTTCCCGGCA
ACAATTAATAGACTGGATGGAGGCGGATAAAGTTGCAGGACCACTTCTGCGCTCGGCCCTTCCGGCTGGC
TGGTTTATTGCTGATAAATCTGGAGCCGGTGAGCGTGGAAGCCGCGGTATCATTGCAGCACTGGGGCCAG
ATGGTAAGCCCTCCCGTATCGTAGTTATCTACACGACGGGGAGTCAGGCAACTATGGATGAACGAAATAG
ACAGATCGCTGAGATAGGTGCCTCACTGATTAAGCATTGGTAACTGTCAGACCAAGTTTACTCATATATA
CTTTAGATTGATTTAAAACTTCATTTTTAATTTAAAAGGATCTAGGTGAAGATCCTTTTTGATAATCTCA
TGACCAAAATCCCTTAACGTGAGTTTTCGTTCCACTGAGCGTCAGACCCCGTAGAAAAGATCAAAGGATC
TTC
Features (pLannotate 1.2.2; 22 found; start..end, strand, type, name):
      1..589     +  rep_origin     ori: high-copy-number ColE1/pMB1/pBR322/pUC origin of replication
    651..891     +  promoter       U6 promoter: RNA polymerase III promoter for human U6 snRNA
    920..995     +  misc_RNA       gRNA scaffold: guide RNA scaffold for the Streptococcus pyogenes CRISPR/Cas9 system
   1002..1045    +  misc_RNA       gRNA scaffold (fragment): guide RNA scaffold for the Streptococcus pyogenes CRISPR/Cas9 system
   1092..1303    +  promoter       EF-1α core promoter: core promoter for human elongation factor EF-1α
   1304..1328    +  LTR            5' LTR (truncated) (fragment): truncated 5' long terminal repeat (LTR) from HIV-1
   1329..1353    +  promoter       TRE3GV promoter (fragment): 3rd-generation Tet-responsive promoter that can be activated by binding of Tet-On® 3G, optimized for retroviral and lentiviral vectors
   1366..2064    +  CDS            TagBFP: TagBFP is a basic (constitutively fluorescent) blue fluorescent protein published in 2008, derived from Entacmaea quadricolor. It is reported to be a very rapidly-maturing monomer with very low acid sensitivity.
   2106..2391    +  enhancer       CMV enhancer: human cytomegalovirus immediate early enhancer; contains an 18-bp deletion relative to the standard CMV enhancer
   2393..2670    +  promoter       chicken β-actin promoter: No description available
   2671..2899    +  intron         hybrid intron: hybrid between chicken β-actin (CBA) and minute virus of mice (MMV) introns (Gray et al., 2011)
   3058..4659    +  CDS            Cas9(N): N-terminal portion of Streptococcus pyogenes Cas9 (Zetsche et al., 2015)
   4660..7158    +  CDS            Cas9(C): C-terminal portion of Streptococcus pyogenes Cas9 (Zetsche et al., 2015)
   7159..7206    +  CDS            nucleoplasmin NLS: bipartite nuclear localization signal from nucleoplasmin
   7240..7351    +  polyA_signal   bGH poly(A) signal: bovine growth hormone polyadenylation signal
   7456..7596    +  repeat_region  AAV2 ITR: inverted terminal repeat of adeno-associated virus serotype 2 inverted
   7601..7652    -  misc_feature   bom (fragment): basis of mobility region from pBR322
   7671..8051    +  rep_origin     M13 ori (sequence partly withheld): M13 bacteriophage origin of replication; arrow indicates direction of (+) strand synthesis
   8127..8176    -  misc_feature   bom (fragment): basis of mobility region from pBR322
   8278..8313    -  CDS            rop (fragment): Rop protein, which maintains plasmids at low copy number; rop
   8408..8512    +  promoter       AmpR promoter: bla
   8513..9373    +  CDS            AmpR: β-lactamase; bla; confers resistance to ampicillin, carbenicillin, and related antibiotics
