[The description below was written by a language model from this plasmid's Addgene catalogue record and pLannotate feature annotations shown in this document.]
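Description:
pUC CBA-SpCas9.EF1a-BFP.sgLMNA is a 9.5 kb mammalian expression plasmid derived from the pX330 all-in-one CRISPR backbone. It is propagated in E. coli as a high-copy plasmid through a ColE1/pUC-type origin and is selected with ampicillin via the AmpR (β-lactamase) cassette. Leftovers of the parental backbone are also annotated. These include an M13/f1 phage origin, a single AAV2 inverted terminal repeat downstream of the Cas9 cassette, and short bom and rop fragments. With only one ITR annotated, nothing in the record indicates use as an AAV packaging vector.

The plasmid carries three expression units in the same orientation. A human U6 RNA polymerase III promoter drives a single guide RNA built on the Streptococcus pyogenes scaffold, with a spacer targeting the human LMNA (lamin A/C) gene. An additional partial scaffold fragment sits just downstream. An EF-1α core promoter drives TagBFP, a monomeric blue fluorescent protein that marks transfected cells; the short "LTR" and "TRE3GV" fragments called between this promoter and the coding sequence are only about 25 bp each and are probably annotation artefacts or linker sequence. No polyadenylation signal is annotated for the TagBFP unit. The third unit expresses full-length SpCas9, annotated as contiguous N- and C-terminal portions, with a C-terminal nucleoplasmin nuclear localization signal. It is driven by the hybrid CBA promoter (CMV enhancer, chicken β-actin promoter and hybrid intron) and terminated by a bGH poly(A) signal.

The record describes it as the nuclease component of a Cas9 homologous recombination reporter: it cuts LMNA, while BFP allows gating on transfected cells. The repair donor is not part of this plasmid and is not described in the record.
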