Addgene plasmid #98971: pUC CBA-SpCas9.EF1a-BFP.sgLMNA
Purpose: Cas9 Homologous Recombination Reporter. SpCas9 and a sgRNA targeting LMNA. TagBFP.
Depositing lab: Jan Karlseder. Publication: Regulation of DNA repair pathway choice in S and G2 phases by the NHEJ inhibitor CYREN. Arnoult N, Correia A, Ma J, Merlo A, Garcia-Gomez S, Maric M, Tognetti M, Benner CW, Boulton SJ, Saghatelian A, Karlseder J. Nature. 2017 Sep 20;549(7673):548-552. doi: 10.1038/nature24023. PubMed 28959974.
Backbone
  Vector backbone: pX330
  Backbone manufacturer: Feng Zhang
  Backbone size w/o insert (bp): 1988
  Total vector size (bp): 9543
  Vector type: Mammalian Expression
Growth in bacteria
  Bacterial resistance: Ampicillin, 100 μg/mL
  Growth temperature: 37°C
  Growth strain: DH5alpha
  Copy number: High Copy
Gene/Insert
  Gene/Insert name: LMNA sgRNA and spCas9
  Species: H. sapiens (human)
Terms and licenses: Academic/Nonprofit Terms; Industry Terms: Not Available to Industry
How to cite: pUC CBA-SpCas9.EF1a-BFP.sgLMNA was a gift from Jan Karlseder (Addgene plasmid # 98971 ; http://n2t.net/addgene:98971 ; RRID:Addgene_98971)
