>Addgene plasmid #98971 | pUC CBA-SpCas9.EF1a-BFP.sgLMNA | addgene partial sequence | sequence record 200186 | Addgene Partial NGS Result
CGCTGCCTTCGCCCCGTGCCCCGCTCCGCCGCCGCCTCGCGCCGCCCGCCCCGGCTCTGACTGACCGCGT
TACTCCCACAGGTGAGCGGGCGGGACGGCCCTTCTCCTCCGGGCTGTAATTAGCTGAGCAAGAGGTAAGG
GTTTAAGGGATGGTTGGTTGGTGGGGTATTAATGTTTAATTACCTGGAGCACCTGCCTGAAATCACTTTT
TTTCAGGTTGGACCGGGAGTTTGGCAACATATGCCATATGCTGGATGGACTATAAGGACCACGACGGAGA
CTACAAGGATCATGATATTGATTACAAAGACGATGACGATAAGATGGCCCCAAAGAAGAAGCGGAAGGTC
GGTATCCACGGAGTCCCAGCAGCCGACAAGAAGTACAGCATCGGCCTGGACATCGGCACCAACTCTGTGG
GCTGGGCCGTGATCACCGACGAGTACAAGGTGCCCAGCAAGAAATTCAAGGTGCTGGGCAACACCGACCG
GCACAGCATCAAGAAGAACCTGATCGGAGCCCTGCTGTTCGACAGCGGCGAAACAGCCGAGGCCACCCGG
CTGAAGAGAACCGCCAGAAGAAGATACACCAGACGGAAGAACCGGATCTGCTATCTGCAAGAGATCTTCA
GCAACGAGATGGCCAAGGTGGACGACAGCTTCTTCCACAGACTGGAAGAGTCCTTCCTGGTGGAAGAGGA
TAAGAAGCACGAGCGGCACCCCATCTTCGGCAACATCGTGGACGAGGTGGCCTACCACGAGAAGTACCCC
ACCATCTACCACCTGAGAAAGAAACTGGTGGACAGCACCGACAAGGCCGACCTGCGGCTGATCTATCTGG
CCCTGGCCCACATGATCAAGTTCCGGGGCCACTTCCTGATCGAGGGCGACCTGAACCCCGACAACAGCGA
CGTGGACAAGCTGTTCATCCAGCTGGTGCAGACCTACAACCAGCTGTTCGAGGAAAACCCCATCAACGCC
AGCGGCGTGGACGCCAAGGCCATCCTGTCTGCCAGACTGAGCAAGAGCAGACGGCTGGAAAATCTGATCG
CCCAGCTGCCCGGCGAGAAGAAGAATGGCCTGTTCGGAAACCTGATTGCCCTGAGCCTGGGCCTGACCCC
CAACTTCAAGAGCAACTTCGACCTGGCCGAGGATGCCAAACTGCAGCTGAGCAAGGACACCTACGACGAC
GACCTGGACAACCTGCTGGCCCAGATCGGCGACCAGTACGCCGACCTGTTTCTGGCCGCCAAGAACCTGT
CCGACGCCATCCTGCTGAGCGACATCCTGAGAGTGAACACCGAGATCACCAAGGCCCCCCTGAGCGCCTC
TATGATCAAGAGATACGACGAGCACCACCAGGACCTGACCCTGCTGAAAGCTCTCGTGCGGCAGCAGCTG
CCTGAGAAGTACAAAGAGATTTTCTTCGACCAGAGCAAGAACGGCTACGCCGGCTACATTGACGGCGGAG
CCAGCCAGGAAGAGTTCTACAAGTTCATCAAGCCCATCCTGGAAAAGATGGACGGCACCGAGGAACTGCT
CGTGAAGCTGAACAGAGAGGACCTGCTGCGGAAGCAGCGGACCTTCGACAACGGCAGCATCCCCCACCAG
ATCCACCTGGGAGAGCTGCACGCCATTCTGCGGCGGCAGGAAGATTTTTACCCATTCCTGAAGGACAACC
GGGAAAAGATCGAGAAGATCCTGACCTTCCGCATCCCCTACTACGTGGGCCCTCTGGCCAGGGGAAACAG
CAGATTCGCCTGGATGACCAGAAAGAGCGAGGAAACCATCACCCCCTGGAACTTCGAGGAAGTGGTGGAC
AAGGGCGCTTCCGCCCAGAGCTTCATCGAGCGGATGACCAACTTCGATAAGAACCTGCCCAACGAGAAGG
TGCTGCCCAAGCACAGCCTGCTGTACGAGTACTTCACCGTGTATAACGAGCTGACCAAAGTGAAATACGT
GACCGAGGGAATGAGAAAGCCCGCCTTCCTGAGCGGCGAGCAGAAAAAGGCCATCGTGGACCTGCTGTTC
AAGACCAACCGGAAAGTGACCGTGAAGCAGCTGAAAGAGGACTACTTCAAGAAAATCGAGTGCTTCGACT
CCGTGGAAATCTCCGGCGTGGAAGATCGGTTCAACGCCTCCCTGGGCACATACCACGATCTGCTGAAAAT
TATCAAGGACAAGGACTTCCTGGACAATGAGGAAAACGAGGACATTCTGGAAGATATCGTGCTGACCCTG
ACACTGTTTGAGGACAGAGAGATGATCGAGGAACGGCTGAAAACCTATGCCCACCTGTTCGACGACAAAG
TGATGAAGCAGCTGAAGCGGCGGAGATACACCGGCTGGGGCAGGCTGAGCCGGAAGCTGATCAACGGCAT
CCGGGACAAGCAGTCCGGCAAGACAATCCTGGATTTCCTGAAGTCCGACGGCTTCGCCAACAGAAACTTC
ATGCAGCTGATCCACGACGACAGCCTGACCTTTAAAGAGGACATCCAGAAAGCCCAGGTGTCCGGCCAGG
GCGATAGCCTGCACGAGCACATTGCCAATCTGGCCGGCAGCCCCGCCATTAAGAAGGGCATCCTGCAGAC
AGTGAAGGTGGTGGACGAGCTCGTGAAAGTGATGGGCCGGCACAAGCCCGAGAACATCGTGATCGAAATG
GCCAGAGAGAACCAGACCACCCAGAAGGGACAGAAGAACAGCCGCGAGAGAATGAAGCGGATCGAAGAGG
GCATCAAAGAGCTGGGCAGCCAGATCCTGAAAGAACACCCCGTGGAAAACACCCAGCTGCAGAACGAGAA
GCTGTACCTGTACTACCTGCAGAATGGGCGGGATATGTACGTGGACCAGGAACTGGACATCAACCGGCTG
TCCGACTACGATGTGGACCATATCGTGCCTCAGAGCTTTCTGAAGGACGACTCCATCGACAACAAGGTGC
TGACCAGAAGCGACAAGAACCGGGGCAAGAGCGACAACGTGCCCTCCGAAGAGGTCGTGAAGAAGATGAA
GAACTACTGGCGGCAGCTGCTGAACGCCAAGCTGATTACCCAGAGAAAGTTCGACAATCTGACCAAGGCC
GAGAGAGGCGGCCTGAGCGAACTGGATAAGGCCGGCTTCATCAAGAGACAGCTGGTGGAAACCCGGCAGA
TCACAAAGCACGTGGCACAGATCCTGGACTCCCGGATGAACACTAAGTACGACGAGAATGACAAGCTGAT
CCGGGAAGTGAAAGTGATCACCCTGAAGTCCAAGCTGGTGTCCGATTTCCGGAAGGATTTCCAGTTTTAC
AAAGTGCGCGAGATCAACAACTACCACCACGCCCACGACGCCTACCTGAACGCCGTCGTGGGAACCGCCC
TGATCAAAAAGTACCCTAAGCTGGAAAGCGAGTTCGTGTACGGCGACTACAAGGTGTACGACGTGCGGAA
GATGATCGCCAAGAGCGAGCAGGAAATCGGCAAGGCTACCGCCAAGTACTTCTTCTACAGCAACATCATG
AACTTTTTCAAGACCGAGATTACCCTGGCCAACGGCGAGATCCGGAAGCGGCCTCTGATCGAGACAAACG
GCGAAACCGGGGAGATCGTGTGGGATAAGGGCCGGGATTTTGCCACCGTGCGGAAAGTGCTGAGCATGCC
CCAAGTGAATATCGTGAAAAAGACCGAGGTGCAGACAGGCGGCTTCAGCAAAGAGTCTATCCTGCCCAAG
AGGAACAGCGATAAGCTGATCGCCAGAAAGAAGGACTGGGACCCTAAGAAGTACGGCGGCTTCGACAGCC
CCACCGTGGCCTATTCTGTGCTGGTGGTGGCCAAAGTGGAAAAGGGCAAGTCCAAGAAACTGAAGAGTGT
GAAAGAGCTGCTGGGGATCACCATCATGGAAAGAAGCAGCTTCGAGAAGAATCCCATCGACTTTCTGGAA
GCCAAGGGCTACAAAGAAGTGAAAAAGGACCTGATCATCAAGCTGCCTAAGTACTCCCTGTTCGAGCTGG
AAAACGGCCGGAAGAGAATGCTGGCCTCTGCCGGCGAACTGCAGAAGGGAAACGAACTGGCCCTGCCCTC
CAAATATGTGAACTTCCTGTACCTGGCCAGCCACTATGAGAAGCTGAAGGGCTCCCCCGAGGATAATGAG
CAGAAACAGCTGTTTGTGGAACAGCACAAGCACTACCTGGACGAGATCATCGAGCAGATCAGCGAGTTCT
CCAAGAGAGTGATCCTGGCCGACGCTAATCTGGACAAAGTGCTGTCCGCCTACAACAAGCACCGGGATAA
GCCCATCAGAGAGCAGGCCGAGAATATCATCCACCTGTTTACCCTGACCAATCTGGGAGCCCCTGCCGCC
TTCAAGTACTTTGACACCACCATCGACCGGAAGAGGTACACCAGCACCAAAGAGGTGCTGGACGCCACCC
TGATCCACCAGAGCATCACCGGCCTGTACGAGACACGGATCGACCTGTCTCAGCTGGGAGGCGACAAAAG
GCCGGCGGCCACGAAAAAGGCCGGCCAGGCAAAAAAGAAAAAGTAAGAATTCCTAGAGCTCGCTGATCAG
CCTCGACTGTGCCTTCTAGTTGCCAGCCATCTGTTGTTTGCCCCTCCCCCGTGCCTTCCTTGACCCTGGA
AGGTGCCACTCCCACTGTCCTTTCCTAATAAAATGAGGAAATTGCATCGCATTGTCTGAGTAGGTGTCAT
TCTATTCTGGGGGGTGGGGTGGGGCAGGACAGCAAGGGGGAGGATTGGGAAGAGAATAGCAGGCATGCTG
GGGAGCGGCCGCAGGAACCCCTAGTGATGGAGTTGGCCACTCCCTCTCTGCGCGCTCGCTCGCTCACTGA
GGCCGGGCGACCAAAGGTCGCCCGACGCCCGGGCTTTGCCCGGGCGGCCTCAGTGAGCGAGCGAGCGCGC
AGCTGCCTGCAGGGGCGCCTGATGCGGTATTTTCTCCTTACGCATCTGTGCGGTATTTCACACCGCATA
[95 nt withheld, positions 4970-5064]
T
[46 nt withheld, positions 5066-5111]
C
[141 nt withheld, positions 5113-5253]
CCTTTGACGTTGGAGTCCACGTTCTTT
[37 nt withheld, positions 5281-5317]
ACTCTATCTCGGGCTATTCTTTTGATTTATAAGGGATTTTGCCGATTTCGGTCTATTGGTTAAAAAATGA
GCTGATTTAACAAAAATTTAACGCGAATTTTAACAAAATATTAACGTTTACAATTTTATGGTGCACTCTC
AGTACAATCTGCTCTGATGCCGCATAGTTAAGCCAGCCCCGACACCCGCCAACACCCGCTGACGCGCCCT
GACGGGCTTGTCTGCTCCCGGCATCCGCTTACAGACAAGCTGTGACCGTCTCCGGGAGCTGCATGTGTCA
GAGGTTTTCACCGTCATCACCGAAACGCGCGAGACGAAAGGGCCTCGTGATACGCCTATTTTTATAGGTT
AATGTCATGATAATAATGGTTTCTTAGACGTCAGGTGGCACTTTTCGGGGAAATGTGCGCGGAACCCCTA
TTTGTTTATTTTTCTAAATACATTCAAATATGTATCCGCTCATGAGACAATAACCCTGATAAATGCTTCA
ATAATATTGAAAAAGGAAGAGTATGAGTATTCAACATTTCCGTGTCGCCCTTATTCCCTTTTTTGCGGCA
TTTTGCCTTCCTGTTTTTGCTCACCCAGAAACGCTGGTGAAAGTAAAAGATGCTGAAGATCAGTTGGGTG
CACGAGTGGGTTACATCGAACTGGATCTCAACAGCGGTAAGATCCTTGAGAGTTTTCGCCCCGAAGAACG
TTTTCCAATGATGAGCACTTTTAAAGTTCTGCTATGTGGCGCGGTATTATCCCGTATTGACGCCGGGCAA
GAGCAACTCGGTCGCCGCATACACTATTCTCAGAATGACTTGGTTGAGTACTCACCAGTCACAGAAAAGC
ATCTTACGGATGGCATGACAGTAAGAGAATTATGCAGTGCTGCCATAACCATGAGTGATAACACTGCGGC
CAACTTACTTCTGACAACGATCGGAGGACCGAAGGAGCTAACCGCTTTTTTGCACAACATGGGGGATCAT
GTAACTCGCCTTGATCGTTGGGAACCGGAGCTGAATGAAGCCATACCAAACGACGAGCGTGACACCACGA
TGCCTGTAGCAATGGCAACAACGTTGCGCAAACTATTAACTGGCGAACTACTTACTCTAGCTTCCCGGCA
ACAATTAATAGACTGGATGGAGGCGGATAAAGTTGCAGGACCACTTCTGCGCTCGGCCCTTCCGGCTGGC
TGGTTTATTGCTGATAAATCTGGAGCCGGTGAGCGTGGAAGCCGCGGTATCATTGCAGCACTGGGGCCAG
ATGGTAAGCCCTCCCGTATCGTAGTTATCTACACGACGGGGAGTCAGGCAACTATGGATGAACGAAATAG
ACAGATCGCTGAGATAGGTGCCTCACTGATTAAGCATTGGTAACTGTCAGACCAAGTTTACTCATATATA
CTTTAGATTGATTTAAAACTTCATTTTTAATTTAAAAGGATCTAGGTGAAGATCCTTTTTGATAATCTCA
TGACCAAAATCCCTTAACGTGAGTTTTCGTTCCACTGAGCGTCAGACCCCGTAGAAAAGATCAAAGGATC
TTCTTGAGATCCTTTTTTTCTGCGCGTAATCTGCTGCTTGCAAACAAAAAAACCACCGCTACCAGCGGTG
GTTTGTTTGCCGGATCAAGAGCTACCAACTCTTTTTCCGAAGGTAACTGGCTTCAGCAGAGCGCAGATAC
CAAATACTGTTCTTCTAGTGTAGCCGTAGTTAGGCCACCACTTCAAGAACTCTGTAGCACCGCCTACATA
CCTCGCTCTGCTAATCCTGTTACCAGTGGCTGCTGCCAGTGGCGATAAGTCGTGTCTTACCGGGTTGGAC
TCAAGACGATAGTTACCGGATAAGGCGCAGCGGTCGGGCTGAACGGGGGGTTCGTGCACACAGCCCAGCT
TGGAGCGAACGACCTACACCGAACTGAGATACCTACAGCGTGAGCTATGAGAAAGCGCCACGCTTCCCGA
AGGGAGAAAGGCGGACAGGTATCCGGTAAGCGGCAGGGTCGGAACAGGAGAGCGCACGAGGGAGCTTCCA
GGGGGAAACGCCTGGTATCTTTATAGTCCTGTCGGGTTTCGCCACCTCTGACTTGAGCGTCGATTTTTGT
GATGCTCGTCAGGGGGGCGGAGCCTATGGAAAAACGCCAGCAACGCGGCCTTTTTACGGTTCCTGGCCTT
TTGCTGGCCTTTTGCTCACATGTGAGGGCCTATTTCCCATGATTCCTTCATATTTGCATATACGATACAA
GGCTGTTAGAGAGATAATTGGAATTAATTTGACTGTAAACACAAAGATATTAGTACAAAATACGTGACGT
AGAAAGTAATAATTTCTTGGGTAGTTTGCAGTTTTAAAATTATGTTTTAAAATGGACTATCATATGCTTA
CCGTAACTTGAAAGTATTTCGATTTCTTGGCTTTATATATCTTGTGGAAAGGACGAAACACCGGTTGGCA
GCGCTGCCCGCGGTTTTAGAGCTAGAAATAGCAAGTTAAAATAAGGCTAGTCCGTTATCAACTTGAAAAA
GTGGCACCGAGTCGGTGCTTTTTTGTTTTAGAGCTAGAAATAGCAAGTTAAAATAAGGCTAGTCCGTTTT
TAGCGCGTGCGCCAATTCTGCAGACATGAATCAACCTCTGGATTGGGCAGAGCGCACATCGCCCACAGTC
CCCGAGAAGTTGGGGGGAGGGGTCGGCAATTGAACCGGTGCCTAGAGAAGGTGGCGCGGGGTAAACTGGG
AAAGTGATGTCGTGTACTGGCTCCGCCTTTTTCCCGAGGGTGGGGGAGAACCGTATATAAGTGCAGTAGT
CGCCGTGAACGTTCTTTTTCGCAACGGGTTTGCCGCCAGAACACAGCTCTGGCTAACTAGAGAACCCACT
GTAGTGAACCGTCAGATCGCCTGGAGACGCCATCCACGATGTCCGAGCTGATTAAGGAGAACATGCACAT
GAAGCTGTACATGGAGGGCACCGTGGACAACCATCACTTCAAGTGCACATCCGAGGGCGAAGGCAAGCCC
TACGAGGGCACCCAGACCATGAGAATCAAGGTGGTCGAGGGCGGCCCTCTCCCCTTCGCCTTCGACATCC
TGGCTACTAGCTTCCTCTACGGCAGCAAGACCTTCATCAACCACACCCAGGGCATCCCCGACTTCTTCAA
GCAGTCCTTCCCTGAGGGCTTCACATGGGAGAGAGTCACCACATACGAAGACGGGGGCGTGCTGACCGCT
ACCCAGGACACCAGCCTCCAGGACGGCTGCCTCATCTACAACGTCAAGATCAGAGGGGTGAACTTCACAT
CCAACGGCCCTGTGATGCAGAAGAAAACACTCGGCTGGGAGGCCTTCACCGAGACGCTGTACCCCGCTGA
CGGCGGCCTGGAAGGCAGAAACGACATGGCCCTGAAGCTCGTGGGCGGGAGCCATCTGATCGCAAACATC
AAGACCACATATAGATCCAAGAAACCCGCTAAGAACCTCAAGATGCCTGGCGTCTACTATGTGGACTACA
GACTGGAAAGAATCAAGGAGGCCAACAACGAGACCTACGTCGAGCAGCACGAGGTGGCAGTGGCCAGATA
CTGCGACCTCCCTAGCAAACTGGGGCACAAGCTTAATTGAATCTCATGCTGGAGTTGCCCTGGCTCACAA
ATACCACCCGTTACATAACTTACGGTAAATGGCCCGCCTGGCTGACCGCCCAACGACCCCCGCCCATTGA
CGTCAATAGTAACGCCAATAGGGACTTTCCATTGACGTCAATGGGTGGAGTATTTACGGTAAACTGCCCA
CTTGGCAGTACATCAAGTGTATCATATGCCAAGTACGCCCCCTATTGACGTCAATGACGGTAAATGGCCC
GCCTGGCATTGTGCCCAGTACATGACCTTATGGGACTTTCCTACTTGGCAGTACATCTACGTATTAGTCA
TCGCTATTACCATGGTCGAGGTGAGCCCCACGTTCTGCTTCACTCTCCCCATCTCCCCCCCCTCCCCACC
CCCAATTTTGTATTTATTTATTTTTTAATTATTTTGTGCAGCGATGGGGGCGGGGGGGGGGGGGGG
